>Addgene plasmid #235306 | pLentiX1-[TRE3G-EGFP-FMRP-bGH]-EFS-rtTA-P2A-mRuby2-WPRE | addgene full sequence | sequence record 472748 | Addgene NGS Result
ACAGGGACTTGAAAGCGAAAGGGAAACCAGAGGAGCTCTCTCGACGCAGGACTCGGCTTGCTGAAGCGCG
CACGGCAAGAGGCGAGGGGCGGCGACTGGTGAGTACGCCAAAAATTTTGACTAGCGGAGGCTAGAAGGAG
AGAGATGGGTGCGAGAGCGTCAGTATTAAGCGGGGGAGAATTAGATCGCGATGGGAAAAAATTCGGTTAA
GGCCAGGGGGAAAGAAAAAATATAAATTAAAACATATAGTATGGGCAAGCAGGGAGCTAGAACGATTCGC
AGTTAATCCTGGCCTGTTAGAAACATCAGAAGGCTGTAGACAAATACTGGGACAGCTACAACCATCCCTT
CAGACAGGATCAGAAGAACTTAGATCATTATATAATACAGTAGCAACCCTCTATTGTGTGCATCAAAGGA
TAGAGATAAAAGACACCAAGGAAGCTTTAGACAAGATAGAGGAAGAGCAAAACAAAAGTAAGACCACCGC
ACAGCAAGCGGCCGCTGATCTTCAGACCTGGAGGAGGAGATATGAGGGACAATTGGAGAAGTGAATTATA
TAAATATAAAGTAGTAAAAATTGAACCATTAGGAGTAGCACCCACCAAGGCAAAGAGAAGAGTGGTGCAG
AGAGAAAAAAGAGCAGTGGGAATAGGAGCTTTGTTCCTTGGGTTCTTGGGAGCAGCAGGAAGCACTATGG
GCGCAGCGTCAATGACGCTGACGGTACAGGCCAGACAATTATTGTCTGGTATAGTGCAGCAGCAGAACAA
TTTGCTGAGGGCTATTGAGGCGCAACAGCATCTGTTGCAACTCACAGTCTGGGGCATCAAGCAGCTCCAG
GCAAGAATCCTGGCTGTGGAAAGATACCTAAAGGATCAACAGCTCCTGGGGATTTGGGGTTGCTCTGGAA
AACTCATTTGCACCACTGCTGTGCCTTGGAATGCTAGTTGGAGTAATAAATCTCTGGAACAGATTTGGAA
TCACACGACCTGGATGGAGTGGGACAGAGAAATTAACAATTACACAAGCTTAATACACTCCTTAATTGAA
GAATCGCAAAACCAGCAAGAAAAGAATGAACAAGAATTATTGGAATTAGATAAATGGGCAAGTTTGTGGA
ATTGGTTTAACATAACAAATTGGCTGTGGTATATAAAATTATTCATAATGATAGTAGGAGGCTTGGTAGG
TTTAAGAATAGTTTTTGCTGTACTTTCTATAGTGAATAGAGTTAGGCAGGGATATTCACCATTATCGTTT
CAGACCCACCTCCCAACCCCGAGGGGACCCGACAGGCCCGAAGGAATAGAAGAAGAAGGTGGAGAGAGAG
ACAGAGACAGATCCATTCGATTAGTGAACGGATCTCGACGGTATCGGTTAACTTTTAAAAGAAAAGGGGG
GATTGGGGGGTACAGTGCAGGGGAAAGAATAGTAGACATAATAGCAACAGACATACAAACTAAAGAATTA
CAAAAACAAATTACAAAATTCAAAATTTTATCGTCCAGTGTGGTGGCTACTAGCGCCATAGAGCCCACCG
CATCCCCAGCATGCCTGCTATTGTCTTCCCAATCCTCCCCCTTGCTGTCCTGCCCCACCCCACCCCCCAG
AATAGAATGACACCTACTCAGACAATGCGATGCAATTTCCTCATTTTATTAGGAAAGGACAGTGGGAGTG
GCACCTTCCAGGGTCAAGGAAGGCACGGGGGAGGGGCAAACAACAGATGGCTGGCAACTAGAAGGCACAG
GTGCAACGTTGTTAGGGTACTCCATTCACCAGCGGTTGCAGCCCATCTACGCTGTCTGGCTTTTCCTTCT
TCTGGTTACGATCTTTACCCGTGCGCAGCCGGCTCCCTTCACTGGAGGCACTCTGCAGGGATCCATCAGC
TGTTCTTCCTTTAGCCTCTCTTGGATTACGTGGACGATTATCTGTTCGGGAATGATCGTCGTTTCCTTTG
AAGCCTCCTCCTCTTCCTCTTCCTCCTTGTCCTCTTCCTCCTCCTCCACGCCGCCGTCCGTCTCCTCTGC
GCAGGAAGCTCTCCCTCTCTTCCTCTGTTGGAGCTAATGACCAATCACTGAGTTCGTCTCTGTGGTCAGA
TTCTGTTTCAGAAGCATTTGATGCTTCAGAATTAGTTCCTGAAGTATATCCAGGACCGCGTCTGCCGTGC
CCCCTATTTCTGTAAGGTCTACTACCTCGACCCATTCCTTGACCATCATCAGTCACATAGCCTTTTTCCT
TATCTGTACGATTTGGTGGTGGTCTAGAACTAGCTCCAATTTGTCGCAACTGCTCATCAATTTGTAATCT
CTCCAAACGCAACTGGTCTACTTCCTTTAAATAGTTCAGGTGATAATCCAAAAGAACAGTGGCATTAGCG
ATGCTGTCTTTTGTTCCCACAAAAACAAATGGTACCATACCCTGCCAAGCCTTGGGTTCAGGTTTCTGGG
GTCCCCCTGCTACAATTGATGAAACCACTAACACCCTCTGGACTTTTGTACTGTTAGGTTGAGAAAAATG
GGTGTTTTCCTTTGTATCTAAATGTTTCTTTTCTTCAGAGGAGTTAGGTCCAACCCTTGAATTATTGGAA
GGTAGGGAACTTGGTGGCATAATTTCCTCTTCTTGTGGGACACTTTTCTCATTTTCAGCCTCAATCCTCA
CCCTCACAACTCCTGACTTGTCCACGATCTCTTGAATCAGCTTTCCATTTTTTCCTATTACTTTGCCTAC
TAAGTTTCGTGGAACCTGTATGACATCTTCAGCAAATTCCAGAAAGCTTCTAGCCTTTTTCACTGCATCT
TGATCCTCTCCATAAATATGAAATGTGCAGGTATCCTCATCTAAATCAATAGCAGTGACGCCAGGCACTT
TTCTAGCTTGCTGAATATTAGCACCATGAGTACCAATAGCTAAACCCATCAGATCTTCTCGTACGATAAA
CTGTTCATGAAATCTTGAGGCAAGCTGCCTTGAACTCTCCAGTTGTTTACTGGCTTCTTCATTTCTCAGT
ATAAGAGACAACTTGGTGCGCAGACTTCGAAAGTGCATGTCAATCAACATGTGGGCTCGCTTTGAGGTGA
CTTCATTGATGGACAAAATTACCAGCTGATAATTTTCTGGATCATAAGTTACAGAGAAGGCACCAACTGC
CTTTTTAAAATCCTTATGTGCTGATTCTTTGGCACACATTTGTCGTAAATCTTCTGGCACCTCCAGCTTG
ATCTTATGGAAAGTATCTTTTGTAGCAGGTTTGTTGGGATTAACAGATCGTAGACGCTCAATTGTGACAA
TTTCATTATACGTAGCATCACATGCTGCATATTCTATCACATAAAACTCACCCTTTATCATCCTCACTTT
AGCTAACCACCAACAGCAAGGCTCTTTTTCATTTGCTCTGGAATAAACCTCAACTTCATCACTTTCGTTT
ATATCTTTATTATAACCTACAGGTGGTGGGAATCTCACATCATGGAATGGAATCTGTCTCTCTGGTTGCC
AGTTGTTTTCAAAAGCAACTGTTATAGAATCTTCATGGACATCTTTTACAAATGCCTTGTAGAAAGCGCC
ATTGGAGCCCCGCACTTCCACCACCAGCTCCTTGTCATCGTCGTCCTTGTAGTCCTCCATCGAATTCGAA
GCTTGAGCTCGAGATCTGAGTCCGGACTTGTACAGCTCGTCCATGCCGAGAGTGATCCCGGCGGCGGTCA
CGAACTCCAGCAGGACCATGTGATCGCGCTTCTCGTTGGGGTCTTTGCTCAGGGCGGACTGGGTGCTCAG
GTAGTGGTTGTCGGGCAGCAGCACGGGGCCGTCGCCGATGGGGGTGTTCTGCTGGTAGTGGTCGGCGAGC
TGCACGCTGCCGTCCTCGATGTTGTGGCGGATCTTGAAGTTCACCTTGATGCCGTTCTTCTGCTTGTCGG
CCATGATATAGACGTTGTGGCTGTTGTAGTTGTACTCCAGCTTGTGCCCCAGGATGTTGCCGTCCTCCTT
GAAGTCGATGCCCTTCAGCTCGATGCGGTTCACCAGGGTGTCGCCCTCGAACTTCACCTCGGCGCGGGTC
TTGTAGTTGCCGTCGTCCTTGAAGAAGATGGTGCGCTCCTGGACGTAGCCTTCGGGCATGGCGGACTTGA
AGAAGTCGTGCTGCTTCATGTGGTCGGGGTAGCGGCTGAAGCACTGCACGCCGTAGGTCAGGGTGGTCAC
GAGGGTGGGCCAGGGCACGGGCAGCTTGCCGGTGGTGCAGATGAACTTCAGGGTCAGCTTGCCGTAGGTG
GCATCGCCCTCGCCCTCGCCGGACACGCTGAACTTGTGGCCGTTTACGTCGCCGTCCAGCTCGACCAGGA
TGGGCACCACCCCGGTGAACAGCTCCTCGCCCTTGCTCACCATGGTGGCCATTACAGCGTGGATGGCGTC
TCCAGGCGATCTGACGGTTCACTAAACGAGCTCTTTACGAGGGTAGGAAGTGGTACGGAAAGTTGGTATA
AGACAAAAGTGTTGTGGAATTGCTCCAGGCGATCTGACGGTTCACTAAACGAGCTCTGCTTTTATAGGCG
CCCACCGTACACGCCTAAAGCTTATACGTTCTCTATCACTGATAGGGAGTAAACTGGATATACGTTCTCT
ATCACTGATAGGGAGTAAACTGTAGATACGTTCTCTATCACTGATAGGGAGTAAACTGGTCATACGTTCT
CTATCACTGATAGGGAGTAAACTCCTTATACGTTCTCTATCACTGATAGGGAGTAAAGTCTGCATACGTT
CTCTATCACTGATAGGGAGTAAACTCTTCATACGTTCTCTATCACTGATAGGGAGTAAACTCGAGGAATA
GTACGAACATGGTAGCTAGTGGATCCTTCGTCGACCTGCAGACTGGCTGTGTATAAGGGAGCCTGACATT
TATATTCCCCAGAACATCAGGTTAATGGCGTTTTTGATGTCATTTTCGCGGTGGCTGAGATCAGCCACTT
CTTCCCCGATAACGGAGACCGGCACACTGGCGCATATCGGTGGTCATCATGCGCCAGCTTTCATCCCCGA
TATGCACCACCGGGTAAAGTTCACGCATATGAAGCTGGACATCACCTCCCACAACCTCGAGGTGGAACAG
TACGCTGATATCTCTTATACTGGGCAGAGCGCACATCGCCCACAGTCCCCGAGAAGTTGGGGGGAGGGGT
CGGCAATTGAACCGGTGCCTAGAGAAGGTGGCGCGGGGTAAACTGGGAAAGTGATGTCGTGTACTGGCTC
CGCCTTTTTCCCGAGGGTGGGGGAGAACCGTATATAAGTGCAGTAGTCGCCGTGAACGTTCTTTTTCGCA
ACGGGTTTGCCGCCAGAACACAGTAATGTGCCACCATGAGCCGGCTGGACAAGAGCAAAGTGATCAACAG
CGCCCTGGAACTGCTGAACGGCGTGGGCATCGAGGGCCTGACCACCCGGAAGCTGGCCCAGAAACTGGGC
GTGGAACAGCCCACCCTGTACTGGCACGTGAAGAACAAGCGGGCCCTGCTGGACGCCCTGCCCATCGAGA
TGCTGGACCGGCACCACACCCACAGCTGCCCTCTGGAAGGCGAGAGCTGGCAGGACTTCCTGCGGAACAA
CGCCAAGAGCTACAGATGCGCCCTGCTGAGCCACCGGGACGGCGCCAAAGTGCACCTGGGCACCAGACCC
ACCGAGAAGCAGTACGAGACACTGGAAAACCAGCTGGCCTTCCTGTGCCAGCAGGGCTTCAGCCTGGAAA
ACGCCCTGTACGCCCTGAGCGCCGTGGGCCACTTCACCCTGGGCTGCGTGCTGGAAGAACAGGAACACCA
GGTCGCCAAAGAGGAAAGAGAGACACCCACCACCGACAGCATGCCCCCCCTGCTGAAGCAGGCCATCGAG
CTGTTCGACAGACAGGGCGCCGAGCCCGCCTTCCTGTTCGGCCTGGAACTGATCATCTGCGGCCTCGAGA
AGCAGCTGAAGTGCGAGAGCGGCGGACCCACCGACGCCCTGGACGACTTCGACCTGGACATGCTGCCCGC
CGATGCCCTGGATGATTTTGATCTGGATATGCTCCCTGCTGACGCTCTCGATGACTTCGATCTCGATATG
CTGCCAGGCGGAAGCGGAGCTACTAACTTCAGCCTGCTGAAGCAGGCTGGAGACGTGGAGGAGAACCCTG
GACCTATGGTGTCTAAGGGCGAAGAGCTGATCAAGGAAAATATGCGTATGAAGGTGGTCATGGAAGGTTC
GGTCAACGGCCACCAATTCAAATGCACAGGTGAAGGAGAAGGCAATCCGTACATGGGAACTCAAACCATG
AGGATCAAAGTCATCGAGGGAGGACCCCTGCCATTTGCCTTTGACATTCTTGCCACGTCGTTCATGTATG
GCAGCCGTACTTTTATCAAGTACCCGAAAGGCATTCCTGATTTCTTTAAACAGTCCTTTCCTGAGGGTTT
TACTTGGGAAAGAGTTACGAGATACGAAGATGGTGGAGTCGTCACCGTCATGCAGGACACCAGCCTTGAG
GATGGCTGTCTCGTTTACCACGTCCAAGTCAGAGGGGTAAACTTTCCCTCCAATGGTCCCGTGATGCAGA
AGAAGACCAAGGGTTGGGAGCCTAATACAGAGATGATGTATCCAGCAGATGGTGGTCTGAGGGGATACAC
TCATATGGCACTGAAAGTTGATGGTGGTGGCCATCTGTCTTGCTCTTTCGTAACAACTTACAGGTCAAAA
AAGACCGTCGGGAACATCAAGATGCCCGGTATCCATGCCGTTGATCACCGCCTGGAAAGGTTAGAGGAAA
GTGACAATGAAATGTTCGTAGTACAACGCGAACACGCAGTTGCCAAGTTCGCCGGGCTTGGTGGTGGGAT
GGACGAGCTGTACAAGTAACAACGCCGATAATCAACCTCTGGATTACAAAATTTGTGAAAGATTGACTGG
TATTCTTAACTATGTTGCTCCTTTTACGCTATGTGGATACGCTGCTTTAATGCCTTTGTATCATGCTATT
GCTTCCCGTATGGCTTTCATTTTCTCCTCCTTGTATAAATCCTGGTTGCTGTCTCTTTATGAGGAGTTGT
GGCCCGTTGTCAGGCAACGTGGCGTGGTGTGCACTGTGTTTGCTGACGCAACCCCCACTGGTTGGGGCAT
TGCCACCACCTGTCAGCTCCTTTCCGGGACTTTCGCTTTCCCCCTCCCTATTGCCACGGCGGAACTCATC
GCCGCCTGCCTTGCCCGCTGCTGGACAGGGGCTCGGCTGTTGGGCACTGACAATTCCGTGGTGTTGTCGG
GGAAATCATCGTCCTTTCCTTGGCTGCTCGCCTGTGTTGCCACCTGGATTCTGCGCGGGACGTCCTTCTG
CTACGTCCCTTCGGCCCTCAATCCAGCGGACCTTCCTTCCCGCGGCCTGCTGCCGGCTCTGCGGCCTCTT
CCGCGTCTTCGCCTTCGCCCTCAGACGAGTCGGATCTCCCTTTGGGCCGCCTCCCCGCCGCTCGCTGATA
TAGGGCCCGGTACCTTTAAGACCAATGACTTACAAGGCAGCTGTAGATCTTAGCCACTTTTTAAAAGAAA
AGGGGGGACTGGAAGGGCTAGCTCACTCCCAACGAAGACAAGATCTGCTTTTTGCTTGTACTGGGTCTCT
CTGGTTAGACCAGATCTGAGCCTGGGAGCTCTCTGGCTAACTAGGGAACCCACTGCTTAAGCCTCAATAA
AGCTTGCCTTGAGTGCTTCAAGTAGTGTGTGCCCGTCTGTTGTGTGACTCTGGTAACTAGAGATCCCTCA
GACCCTTTTAGTCAGTGTGGAAAATCTCTAGCAGTAGTAGTTCATGTCATCTTATTATTCAGTATTTATA
ACTTGCAAAGAAATGAATATCAGAGAGTGAGAGGAACTTGTTTATTGCAGCTTATAATGGTTACAAATAA
AGCAATAGCATCACAAATTTCACAAATAAAGCATTTTTTTCACTGCATTCTAGTTGTGGTTTGTCCAAAC
TCATCAATGTATCTTATCATGTCTGGCTCTAGCTATCCCGCCCCTAACTCCGCCCATCCCGCCCCTAACT
CCGCCCAGTTCCGCCCATTCTCCGCCCCATGGCTGACTAATTTTTTTTATTTATGCAGAGGCCGAGGCCG
CCTCGGCCTCTGAGCTATTCCAGAAGTAGTGAGGAGGCTTTTTTGGAGGCCTAGGGACGTACCCAATTCG
CCCTATAGTGAGTCGTATTACGCGCGCTCACTGGCCGTCGTTTTACAACGTCGTGACTGGGAAAACCCTG
GCGTTACCCAACTTAATCGCCTTGCAGCACATCCCCCTTTCGCCAGCTGGCGTAATAGCGAAGAGGCCCG
CACCGATCGCCCTTCCCAACAGTTGCGCAGCCTGAATGGCGAATGGG
[124 nt withheld, positions 8378-8501]
C
[91 nt withheld, positions 8503-8593]
A
[49 nt withheld, positions 8595-8643]
CCTTTGACGTTGGAGTCCACGTTCTTT
[37 nt withheld, positions 8671-8707]
ACCCTATCTCGGTCTATTCTTTTGATTTATAAGGGATTTTGCCGATTTCGGCCTATTGGTTAAAAAATGA
GCTGATTTAACAAAAATTTAACGCGAATTTTAACAAAATATTAACGCTTACAATTTAGGTGGCACTTTTC
GGGGAAATGTGCGCGGAACCCCTATTTGTTTATTTTTCTAAATACATTCAAATATGTATCCGCTCATGAG
ACAATAACCCTGATAAATGCTTCAATAATATTGAAAAAGGAAGAGTATGAGTATTCAACATTTCCGTGTC
GCCCTTATTCCCTTTTTTGCGGCATTTTGCCTTCCTGTTTTTGCTCACCCAGAAACGCTGGTGAAAGTAA
AAGATGCTGAAGATCAGTTGGGTGCACGAGTGGGTTACATCGAACTGGATCTCAACAGCGGTAAGATCCT
TGAGAGTTTTCGCCCCGAAGAACGTTTTCCAATGATGAGCACTTTTAAAGTTCTGCTATGTGGCGCGGTA
TTATCCCGTATTGACGCCGGGCAAGAGCAACTCGGTCGCCGCATACACTATTCTCAGAATGACTTGGTTG
AGTACTCACCAGTCACAGAAAAGCATCTTACGGATGGCATGACAGTAAGAGAATTATGCAGTGCTGCCAT
AACCATGAGTGATAACACTGCGGCCAACTTACTTCTGACAACGATCGGAGGACCGAAGGAGCTAACCGCT
TTTTTGCACAACATGGGGGATCATGTAACTCGCCTTGATCGTTGGGAACCGGAGCTGAATGAAGCCATAC
CAAACGACGAGCGTGACACCACGATGCCTGTAGCAATGGCAACAACGTTGCGCAAACTATTAACTGGCGA
ACTACTTACTCTAGCTTCCCGGCAACAATTAATAGACTGGATGGAGGCGGATAAAGTTGCAGGACCACTT
CTGCGCTCGGCCCTTCCGGCTGGCTGGTTTATTGCTGATAAATCTGGAGCCGGTGAGCGTGGGTCTCGCG
GTATCATTGCAGCACTGGGGCCAGATGGTAAGCCCTCCCGTATCGTAGTTATCTACACGACGGGGAGTCA
GGCAACTATGGATGAACGAAATAGACAGATCGCTGAGATAGGTGCCTCACTGATTAAGCATTGGTAACTG
TCAGACCAAGTTTACTCATATATACTTTAGATTGATTTAAAACTTCATTTTTAATTTAAAAGGATCTAGG
TGAAGATCCTTTTTGATAATCTCATGACCAAAATCCCTTAACGTGAGTTTTCGTTCCACTGAGCGTCAGA
CCCCGTAGAAAAGATCAAAGGATCTTCTTGAGATCCTTTTTTTCTGCGCGTAATCTGCTGCTTGCAAACA
AAAAAACCACCGCTACCAGCGGTGGTTTGTTTGCCGGATCAAGAGCTACCAACTCTTTTTCCGAAGGTAA
CTGGCTTCAGCAGAGCGCAGATACCAAATACTGTTCTTCTAGTGTAGCCGTAGTTAGGCCACCACTTCAA
GAACTCTGTAGCACCGCCTACATACCTCGCTCTGCTAATCCTGTTACCAGTGGCTGCTGCCAGTGGCGAT
AAGTCGTGTCTTACCGGGTTGGACTCAAGACGATAGTTACCGGATAAGGCGCAGCGGTCGGGCTGAACGG
GGGGTTCGTGCACACAGCCCAGCTTGGAGCGAACGACCTACACCGAACTGAGATACCTACAGCGTGAGCT
ATGAGAAAGCGCCACGCTTCCCGAAGGGAGAAAGGCGGACAGGTATCCGGTAAGCGGCAGGGTCGGAACA
GGAGAGCGCACGAGGGAGCTTCCAGGGGGAAACGCCTGGTATCTTTATAGTCCTGTCGGGTTTCGCCACC
TCTGACTTGAGCGTCGATTTTTGTGATGCTCGTCAGGGGGGCGGAGCCTATGGAAAAACGCCAGCAACGC
GGCCTTTTTACGGTTCCTGGCCTTTTGCTGGCCTTTTGCTCACATGTTCTTTCCTGCGTTATCCCCTGAT
TCTGTGGATAACCGTATTACCGCCTTTGAGTGAGCTGATACCGCTCGCCGCAGCCGAACGACCGAGCGCA
GCGAGTCAGTGAGCGAGGAAGCGGAAGAGCGCCCAATACGCAAACCGCCTCTCCCCGCGCGTTGGCCGAT
TCATTAATGCAGCTGGCACGACAGGTTTCCCGACTGGAAAGCGGGCAGTGAGCGCAACGCAATTAATGTG
AGTTAGCTCACTCATTAGGCACCCCAGGCTTTACACTTTATGCTTCCGGCTCGTATGTTGTGTGGAATTG
TGAGCGGATAACAATTTCACACAGGAAACAGCTATGACCATGATTACGCCAAGCGCGCAATTAACCCTCA
CTAAAGGGAACAAAAGCTGGAGCTGCAAGCTTAATGTAGTCTTATGCAATACTCTTGTAGTCTTGCAACA
TGGTAACGATGAGTTAGCAACATGCCTTACAAGGAGAGAAAAAGCACCGTGCATGCCGATTGGTGGAAGT
AAGGTGGTACGATCGTGCCTTATTAGGAAGGCAACAGACGGGTCTGACATGGATTGGACGAACCACTGAA
TTGCCGCATTGCAGAGATATTGTATTTAAGTGCCTAGCTCGATACATAAACGGGTCTCTCTGGTTAGACC
AGATCTGAGCCTGGGAGCTCTCTGGCTAACTAGGGAACCCACTGCTTAAGCCTCAATAAAGCTTGCCTTG
AGTGCTTCAAGTAGTGTGTGCCCGTCTGTTGTGTGACTCTGGTAACTAGAGATCCCTCAGACCCTTTTAG
TCAGTGTGGAAAATCTCTAGCAGTGGCGCCCGA
Features (pLannotate 1.2.2; 35 found; start..end, strand, type, name):
     36..161     +  misc_feature   HIV-1 Ψ: packaging signal of human immunodeficiency virus type 1
    145..508     +  CDS            HIV-1 gag (fragment): gag protein from human immunodeficiency virus 1; gag
    654..887     +  misc_feature   RRE: The Rev response element (RRE) of HIV-1 allows for Rev-dependent mRNA export from the nucleus to the cytoplasm.
   1264..1364    +  CDS            Rev (fragment): human immunodeficiency virus 1 (HIV-1) Rev protein; rev; enhances nuclear export of unspliced and incompletely spliced viral mRNAs
   1383..1499    +  misc_feature   cPPT/CTS: central polypurine tract and central termination sequence of HIV-1
   1526..1750    -  polyA_signal   bGH poly(A) signal: bovine growth hormone polyadenylation signal
   1765..3600    -  CDS            Fmr1: FMR1_MOUSE - Also known as Fmr-1 From Mus musculus (Mouse).
   3601..3621    -  CDS            FLAG (fragment): FLAG® epitope tag, followed by an enterokinase cleavage site
   3632..3666    -  misc_feature   MCS (fragment): multiple cloning site
   3667..4383    -  CDS            EGFP: EGFP is a basic (constitutively fluorescent) green fluorescent protein published in 1996, derived from Aequorea victoria. It is reported to be a rapidly-maturing weak dimer with moderate acid sensitivity.
   4410..4444    -  promoter       TRE3GV promoter (fragment): 3rd-generation Tet-responsive promoter that can be activated by binding of Tet-On® 3G, optimized for retroviral and lentiviral vectors
   4444..4822    -  promoter       TRE3G promoter: 3rd-generation Tet-responsive promoter that can be activated by binding of Tet-On® 3G
   4900..5065    -  CDS            ccdB (fragment): CcdB, a bacterial toxin that poisons DNA gyrase; ccdB; Plasmids containing the ccdB gene cannot be propagated in standard E. coli strains.
   5071..5095    +  CDS            mHoneydew (fragment): monomeric derivative of DsRed fluorescent protein (Shaner et al., 2004) mammalian codon-optimized
   5132..5343    +  promoter       EF-1α core promoter: core promoter for human elongation factor EF-1α
   5356..5973    +  CDS            tetR: TETR2_ECOLX - Experimental evidence at protein level: Swiss-Prot protein existence level 1. TetR is the repressor of the tetracycline resistance element; its N-terminal region forms a helix-turn-helix structure and binds DNA. Binding of tetracycline to TetR reduces the repressor affinity for the tetracycline resistance gene (tetA) promoter operator sites. From Escherichia coli.
   6166..6876    +  CDS            mRuby2: mRuby2 is a basic (constitutively fluorescent) red fluorescent protein published in 2012, derived from Entacmaea quadricolor. It has moderate acid sensitivity.
   6890..7478    +  misc_feature   WPRE: woodchuck hepatitis virus posttranscriptional regulatory element
   7500..7637    +  CDS            nef (fragment): NEF_HV1LA - Experimental evidence at protein level: Swiss-Prot protein existence level 1. Extracellular Nef protein targets CD4(+) T-lymphocytes for apoptosis by interacting with CXCR4 surface receptors. From Human immunodeficiency virus type 1 group M subtype B (isolate Lai) (HIV-1).
   7623..7803    +  LTR            5' LTR (truncated): truncated 5' long terminal repeat (LTR) from HIV-1
   7875..7996    +  polyA_signal   SV40 poly(A) signal: SV40 polyadenylation signal
   8036..8171    +  rep_origin     SV40 ori: SV40 origin of replication
   8192..8210    -  promoter       T7 promoter: promoter for bacteriophage T7 RNA polymerase
   8218..8373    +  CDS            lacZα (fragment): LacZα fragment of β-galactosidase; lacZ fragment
   8378..8806    +  rep_origin     f1 ori (sequence partly withheld): f1 bacteriophage origin of replication; arrow indicates direction of (+) strand synthesis
   8859..8963    +  promoter       AmpR promoter: bla
   8964..9824    +  CDS            AmpR: β-lactamase; bla; confers resistance to ampicillin, carbenicillin, and related antibiotics
   9995..10583   +  rep_origin     ori: high-copy-number ColE1/pMB1/pBR322/pUC origin of replication
  10766..10858   +  CDS            lacI (fragment): lac repressor; lacI; The lac repressor binds to the lac operator to inhibit transcription in E. coli. This inhibition can be relieved by adding lactose or isopropyl-β-D-thiogalactopyranoside (IPTG).
  10871..10892   +  protein_bind   CAP binding site: CAP binding activates transcription in the presence of cAMP. E. coli catabolite activator protein
  10907..10937   +  promoter       lac promoter: promoter for the E. coli lac operon
  10941..10963   +  protein_bind   lac operator (fragment): The lac repressor binds to the lac operator to inhibit transcription in E. coli. This inhibition can be relieved by adding lactose or isopropyl-β-D-thiogalactopyranoside (IPTG). lac repressor encoded by lacI
  11006..11024   +  promoter       T3 promoter: promoter for bacteriophage T3 RNA polymerase
  11052..11278   +  promoter       RSV promoter: Rous sarcoma virus enhancer/promoter
  11279..11459   +  LTR            5' LTR (truncated): truncated 5' long terminal repeat (LTR) from HIV-1
