[The description below was written by a language model from this plasmid's Addgene catalogue record and pLannotate feature annotations shown in this document.]
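Description:
pLentiX1-[TRE3G-EGFP-FMRP-bGH]-EFS-rtTA-P2A-mRuby2-WPRE is an 11.5 kb lentiviral transfer plasmid built on the pLentiX1 backbone by Golden Gate assembly. It is propagated in E. coli through a high-copy ColE1/pUC-type origin with ampicillin resistance; an f1 origin and an SV40 origin are also present. The viral framework is of the third-generation type. An RSV promoter drives a truncated HIV-1 5' LTR, followed by the Ψ packaging signal with a partial gag, the RRE for Rev-dependent export, and the cPPT/CTS. A truncated LTR and an SV40 polyadenylation signal lie downstream.

Between the LTRs sit two divergently oriented transcription units. On the reverse strand, a TRE3G Tet-responsive promoter drives EGFP fused through a short linker and a FLAG epitope to mouse Fmr1 (FMRP), terminated by a bGH poly(A) signal. Placing this cassette antisense to the viral genome keeps its internal polyadenylation signal from truncating the genomic RNA during packaging. On the forward strand, an EF-1α core (EFS) promoter expresses the TetR-derived rtTA transactivator joined by P2A to mRuby2, followed by WPRE to boost expression. This makes an all-in-one Tet-On system: transduced cells are marked red by mRuby2, and doxycycline-bound rtTA induces the green EGFP-FMRP fusion.

The record describes the plasmid as the "base gene" version within the ComMAND microRNA-based dosage-control circuit series, here applied to a therapeutically relevant cargo. The depositor comment mentions mGreenLantern and puromycin resistance genes, but neither appears in the feature table or the construct name; mRuby2 is the only listed mammalian marker. Short ccdB, mHoneydew and lacZα fragments appear to be cloning remnants.
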