Addgene plasmid #235306: pLentiX1-[TRE3G-EGFP-FMRP-bGH]-EFS-rtTA-P2A-mRuby2-WPRE
Purpose: Lentiviral expression of ComMAND base gene regulating EGFP-FMRP (therapeutically relevant gene)
Depositing lab: Kate Galloway. Depositing organization: Massachusetts Institute of Technology. Publication: Model-guided design of microRNA-based gene circuits supports precise dosage of transgenic cargoes into diverse primary cells. Love KS, Johnstone CP, Peterman EL, Gaglione S, Birnbaum ME, Galloway KE. Cell Syst. 2025 Apr 22:101269. doi: 10.1016/j.cels.2025.101269. PubMed 40300600.
Backbone
  Vector backbone: pLentiX1
  Backbone manufacturer: Addgene #17297
  Backbone size w/o insert (bp): 5517
  Vector type: Mammalian Expression, Lentiviral, Synthetic Biology
  Selectable markers: mRuby2
Growth in bacteria
  Bacterial resistance: Ampicillin, 100 μg/mL
  Growth temperature: 30°C
  Growth strain: NEB Stable
  Copy number: High Copy
Gene/Insert
  Gene/Insert name: EGFP-Fmr1 (alt names: FMRP; Fmr-1)
  Species: M. musculus (mouse)
  Insert size (bp): 2622
  Entrez Gene: Fmr1 (a.k.a. FMRP, Fmr-1)
  Promoter: TRE3G (3rd-generation Tet system)
  Tag / fusion protein: FLAG (N terminal on insert)
  Cloning method: Golden Gate
  Sequencing primers: 5′ gtaagtcattggtcttaaagg; 3′ gtagacataatagcaacagac
Resource information
  A portion of this plasmid was derived from a plasmid made by: Addgene #87929
Terms and licenses: Academic/Nonprofit Terms; Industry Terms: Not Available to Industry
Depositor comments: Also expresses rtTA, mGreenLantern, and puromycin resistance genes; Alt name: pKG3672 ; Please visit https://doi.org/10.1101/2024.06.25.600629 for bioRxiv preprint.
How to cite: pLentiX1-[TRE3G-EGFP-FMRP-bGH]-EFS-rtTA-P2A-mRuby2-WPRE was a gift from Kate Galloway (Addgene plasmid # 235306 ; http://n2t.net/addgene:235306 ; RRID:Addgene_235306)
