>Addgene plasmid #235306 | pLentiX1-[TRE3G-EGFP-FMRP-bGH]-EFS-rtTA-P2A-mRuby2-WPRE | depositor partial sequence | sequence record 463242 | EGFP-FMRP fusion protein
ATGGTGAGCAAGGGCGAGGAGCTGTTCACCGGGGTGGTGCCCATCCTGGTCGAGCTGGACGGCGACGTAA
ACGGCCACAAGTTCAGCGTGTCCGGCGAGGGCGAGGGCGATGCCACCTACGGCAAGCTGACCCTGAAGTT
CATCTGCACCACCGGCAAGCTGCCCGTGCCCTGGCCCACCCTCGTGACCACCCTGACCTACGGCGTGCAG
TGCTTCAGCCGCTACCCCGACCACATGAAGCAGCACGACTTCTTCAAGTCCGCCATGCCCGAAGGCTACG
TCCAGGAGCGCACCATCTTCTTCAAGGACGACGGCAACTACAAGACCCGCGCCGAGGTGAAGTTCGAGGG
CGACACCCTGGTGAACCGCATCGAGCTGAAGGGCATCGACTTCAAGGAGGACGGCAACATCCTGGGGCAC
AAGCTGGAGTACAACTACAACAGCCACAACGTCTATATCATGGCCGACAAGCAGAAGAACGGCATCAAGG
TGAACTTCAAGATCCGCCACAACATCGAGGACGGCAGCGTGCAGCTCGCCGACCACTACCAGCAGAACAC
CCCCATCGGCGACGGCCCCGTGCTGCTGCCCGACAACCACTACCTGAGCACCCAGTCCGCCCTGAGCAAA
GACCCCAACGAGAAGCGCGATCACATGGTCCTGCTGGAGTTCGTGACCGCCGCCGGGATCACTCTCGGCA
TGGACGAGCTGTACAAGTCCGGACTCAGATCTCGAGCTCAAGCTTCGAATTCGATGGAGGACTACAAGGA
CGACGATGACAAGGAGCTGGTGGTGGAAGTGCGGGGCTCCAATGGCGCTTTCTACAAGGCATTTGTAAAA
GATGTCCATGAAGATTCTATAACAGTTGCTTTTGAAAACAACTGGCAACCAGAGAGACAGATTCCATTCC
ATGATGTGAGATTCCCACCACCTGTAGGTTATAATAAAGATATAAACGAAAGTGATGAAGTTGAGGTTTA
TTCCAGAGCAAATGAAAAAGAGCCTTGCTGTTGGTGGTTAGCTAAAGTGAGGATGATAAAGGGTGAGTTT
TATGTGATAGAATATGCAGCATGTGATGCTACGTATAATGAAATTGTCACAATTGAGCGTCTACGATCTG
TTAATCCCAACAAACCTGCTACAAAAGATACTTTCCATAAGATCAAGCTGGAGGTGCCAGAAGATTTACG
ACAAATGTGTGCCAAAGAATCAGCACATAAGGATTTTAAAAAGGCAGTTGGTGCCTTCTCTGTAACTTAT
GATCCAGAAAATTATCAGCTGGTAATTTTGTCCATCAATGAAGTCACCTCAAAGCGAGCCCACATGTTGA
TTGACATGCACTTTCGAAGTCTGCGCACCAAGTTGTCTCTTATACTGAGAAATGAAGAAGCCAGTAAACA
ACTGGAGAGTTCAAGGCAGCTTGCCTCAAGATTTCATGAACAGTTTATCGTACGAGAAGATCTGATGGGT
TTAGCTATTGGTACTCATGGTGCTAATATTCAGCAAGCTAGAAAAGTGCCTGGCGTCACTGCTATTGATT
TAGATGAGGATACCTGCACATTTCATATTTATGGAGAGGATCAAGATGCAGTGAAAAAGGCTAGAAGCTT
TCTGGAATTTGCTGAAGATGTCATACAGGTTCCACGAAACTTAGTAGGCAAAGTAATAGGAAAAAATGGA
AAGCTGATTCAAGAGATCGTGGACAAGTCAGGAGTTGTGAGGGTGAGGATTGAGGCTGAAAATGAGAAAA
GTGTCCCACAAGAAGAGGAAATTATGCCACCAAGTTCCCTACCTTCCAATAATTCAAGGGTTGGACCTAA
CTCCTCTGAAGAAAAGAAACATTTAGATACAAAGGAAAACACCCATTTTTCTCAACCTAACAGTACAAAA
GTCCAGAGGGTGTTAGTGGTTTCATCAATTGTAGCAGGGGGACCCCAGAAACCTGAACCCAAGGCTTGGC
AGGGTATGGTACCATTTGTTTTTGTGGGAACAAAAGACAGCATCGCTAATGCCACTGTTCTTTTGGATTA
TCACCTGAACTATTTAAAGGAAGTAGACCAGTTGCGTTTGGAGAGATTACAAATTGATGAGCAGTTGCGA
CAAATTGGAGCTAGTTCTAGACCACCACCAAATCGTACAGATAAGGAAAAAGGCTATGTGACTGATGATG
GTCAAGGAATGGGTCGAGGTAGTAGACCTTACAGAAATAGGGGGCACGGCAGACGCGGTCCTGGATATAC
TTCAGGAACTAATTCTGAAGCATCAAATGCTTCTGAAACAGAATCTGACCACAGAGACGAACTCAGTGAT
TGGTCATTAGCTCCAACAGAGGAAGAGAGGGAGAGCTTCCTGCGCAGAGGAGACGGACGGCGGCGTGGAG
GAGGAGGAAGAGGACAAGGAGGAAGAGGAAGAGGAGGAGGCTTCAAAGGAAACGACGATCATTCCCGAAC
AGATAATCGTCCACGTAATCCAAGAGAGGCTAAAGGAAGAACAGCTGATGGATCCCTGCAGAGTGCCTCC
AGTGAAGGGAGCCGGCTGCGCACGGGTAAAGATCGTAACCAGAAGAAGGAAAAGCCAGACAGCGTAGATG
GGCTGCAACCGCTGGTGAATGGAGTACCCTAA
