>Addgene plasmid #235306 | pLentiX1-[TRE3G-EGFP-FMRP-bGH]-EFS-rtTA-P2A-mRuby2-WPRE | depositor partial sequence | sequence record 463243 | rtTA
ATGAGCCGGCTGGACAAGAGCAAAGTGATCAACAGCGCCCTGGAACTGCTGAACGGCGTGGGCATCGAGG
GCCTGACCACCCGGAAGCTGGCCCAGAAACTGGGCGTGGAACAGCCCACCCTGTACTGGCACGTGAAGAA
CAAGCGGGCCCTGCTGGACGCCCTGCCCATCGAGATGCTGGACCGGCACCACACCCACAGCTGCCCTCTG
GAAGGCGAGAGCTGGCAGGACTTCCTGCGGAACAACGCCAAGAGCTACAGATGCGCCCTGCTGAGCCACC
GGGACGGCGCCAAAGTGCACCTGGGCACCAGACCCACCGAGAAGCAGTACGAGACACTGGAAAACCAGCT
GGCCTTCCTGTGCCAGCAGGGCTTCAGCCTGGAAAACGCCCTGTACGCCCTGAGCGCCGTGGGCCACTTC
ACCCTGGGCTGCGTGCTGGAAGAACAGGAACACCAGGTCGCCAAAGAGGAAAGAGAGACACCCACCACCG
ACAGCATGCCCCCCCTGCTGAAGCAGGCCATCGAGCTGTTCGACAGACAGGGCGCCGAGCCCGCCTTCCT
GTTCGGCCTGGAACTGATCATCTGCGGCCTCGAGAAGCAGCTGAAGTGCGAGAGCGGCGGACCCACCGAC
GCCCTGGACGACTTCGACCTGGACATGCTGCCCGCCGATGCCCTGGATGATTTTGATCTGGATATGCTCC
CTGCTGACGCTCTCGATGACTTCGATCTCGATATGCTGCCAGGC
